>Addgene plasmid #24893 | sankE3_5 | depositor partial sequence | sequence record 11518 | sankE3_5 insert, including N-term met and C-term His6 tag + stop
ATGGGTTCTGACCTGGGTAAAAAACTGCTGGAAGCAGCGCGTGCGGGTCAGGACGACGAAGTTCGTATCC
TGATGGCGAATGGTGCGGATGTTAACGCAACCGACAACGACGGTTACACGCCTCTCCATCTGGCGGCCTC
TAACGGTCATCTGGAAATCGTGGAAGTCCTGCTGAAAAACGGTGCAGACGTAAATGCGTCCGACCTGACC
GGTATCACCCCACTGCATCTCGCGGCAGCAACCGGCCACCTGGAGATCGTTGAAGTTCTCCTGAAACACG
GTGCTGATGTAAACGCGTACGATAATGACGGCCACACCCCGCTGCACCTCGCCGCGAAATACGGTCACCT
CGAAATTGTTGAGGTTCTGCTCAAGCATGGCGCGGACGTGAACGCGCAGGACAAATTCGGTAAAACCGCG
TTCGACATCTCTATCGACAATGGTAACGAAGACCTCGCGGAAATCCTGCAGCTCGAGCACCACCACCACC
ACCACTGA
