>Addgene plasmid #24893 | sankE3_5 | addgene partial sequence | sequence record 30912 | 24893 with T7
GGGGAATTCCCTCTGAATATTTTGTTTACTTTAAGAAGGAGATATACATATGGGTTCTGACCTGGGTAAA
AAACTGCTGGAAGCAGCGCGTGCGGGTCAGGACGACGAAGTTCGTATCCTGATGGCGAATGGTGCGGATG
TTAACGCAACCGACAACGACGGTTACACGCCTCTCCATCTGGCGGCCTCTAACGGTCATCTGGAAATCGT
GGAAGTCCTGCTGAAAAACGGTGCAGACGTAAATGCGTCCGACCTGACCGGTATCACCCCACTGCATCTC
GCGGCAGCAACCGGCCACCTGGAGATCGTTGAAGTTCTCCTGAAACACGGTGCTGATGTAAACGCGTACG
ATAATGACGGCCACACCCCGCTGCACCTCGCCGCGAAATACGGTCACCTCGAAATTGTTGAGGTTCTGCT
CAAGCATGGCGCGGACGTGAACGCGCAGGACAAATTCGGTAAAACCGCGTTCGACATCTCTATCGACAAT
GGTAACGAAGACCTCGCGGAAATCCTGCAGCTCGAGCACCACCACCACCACCACTGAGATCCGGCTGCTA
ACAAAGCCCGAAAGGAAGCTGAGTTGGCTGCTGCCACCGCTGAGCAATAACTAGCATAACCCCTTGGGGC
CTCTAAACGGGTCTTGAGGGGTTTTTTGCTGAAAGGAGGAACTATATCCGGATTGGCGAATGGG
[124 nt withheld, positions 695-818]
CGCCGGCTTTCCCCGTCAAGCTCTAAAT
