[The description below was written by a language model from this plasmid's Addgene catalogue record.]
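Description:
sankE3_5 is a bacterial expression plasmid built on the pET29 backbone (about 5.4 kb without insert) that carries a 474 bp synthetic open reading frame named sank E3_5. The insert was cloned by restriction digestion between NdeI at the 5′ end and XhoI at the 3′ end, with both sites retained, which places the coding sequence in frame with the His tag supplied by the backbone at the C terminus. The plasmid is selected with kanamycin and is listed as high copy. No feature table accompanies the record, so the promoter and origin are not explicitly stated. However, pET-series vectors generally drive expression from a T7 promoter under lac operator control, and the listing of a T7 primer for 5′ sequencing is consistent with that arrangement. Such vectors need a host that supplies T7 RNA polymerase for protein production, whereas the cloning strain named in the record serves for propagation.

The encoded protein is a designed ankyrin repeat protein. According to the record, it derives from a consensus "designed to be stable" ankyrin scaffold produced by another laboratory, and it was used here as the scaffold for ankyrin design. The associated publication describes the creation of a de novo protein binding pair through computational design followed by directed evolution, so this construct appears to provide the starting or reference ankyrin scaffold for that work. The record does not describe specific mutations or binding properties. Its likely use is recombinant expression in E. coli, with purification of the His-tagged protein by metal affinity chromatography for biophysical, structural or binding studies.
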