Addgene plasmid #24893: sankE3_5
Depositing lab: David Baker. Depositing organization: University of Washington. Publication: A de novo protein binding pair by computational design and directed evolution. Karanicolas J, Corn JE, Chen I, Joachimiak LA, Dym O, Peck SH, Albeck S, Unger T, Hu W, Liu G, Delbecq S, Montelione GT, Spiegel CP, Liu DR, Baker D. Mol Cell. 2011 Apr 22;42(2):250-60. Epub 2011 Mar 31. 10.1016/j.molcel.2011.03.010 PubMed 21458342.
Backbone
  Vector backbone: pET29
  Backbone size w/o insert (bp): 5370
  Vector type: Bacterial Expression
Growth in bacteria
  Bacterial resistance: Kanamycin, 50 μg/mL
  Growth temperature: 37°C
  Growth strain: DH5alpha
  Copy number: High Copy
Gene/Insert
  Gene/Insert name: sank E3_5
  Species: synthetic
  Insert size (bp): 474
  Tag / fusion protein: His (C terminal on backbone)
  Cloning method: Restriction Enzyme; 5′ cloning site NdeI (not destroyed); 3′ cloning site XhoI (not destroyed)
  Sequencing primers: 5′ T7
Resource information
  A portion of this plasmid was derived from a plasmid made by: Scaffold for design of ankyrin. Derived from "designed to be stable" ankyrin from A. Pluckthun lab.
Terms and licenses: Academic/Nonprofit Terms; Industry Terms: Not Available to Industry
How to cite: sankE3_5 was a gift from David Baker (Addgene plasmid # 24893 ; http://n2t.net/addgene:24893 ; RRID:Addgene_24893)
